>Addgene plasmid #39552 | helicase cDNA | addgene partial sequence | sequence record 57152 | pBR322ori-F 5'-GGGAAACGCCTGGTATCTTT-3'
CTCTGACTTGAGCGTCGATTTTTGTGATGCTCGTCAGGGGGGCGGAGCCTATGGAAAAACGCCAGCAACG
CGGCCTTTTTACGGTTCCTGGCCTTTTGCTGGCCTTTTGCTCACATGTTCTTTCCTGCGTTATCCCCTGA
TTCTGTGGATAACCGTATTACCGCCTTTGAGTGAGCTGATACCGCTCGCCGCAGCCGAACGACCGAGCGC
AGCGAGTCAGTGAGCGAGGAAGCGGAAGAGCGCCCAATACGCAAACCGCCTCTCCCCGCGCGTTGGCCGA
TTCATTAATGCAGCTGGCTTATCGAAATTAATACGACTCACTATAGGGAGACCGGAATTCGGCGGCCGCA
GCATTCGTTTTTTTTTTTTTCCGTTTTTGTTTGTCAACACATTGTCTGAATAGTTTTTATTTAGTTATAA
AGTAGAGTTTTAAAAAAGGTTTTAGGTTTGTATCTATTCGAAGTGCATAGTCTTGTTCCGATTAACATGC
ACCTTCGAGCTCTAGCGTCCCTCAATGTATGTAGAGAGATCGATTTCCTCGGGCAGCTCACTGATGTTCA
CATCGAAACGATCCTGTACTTCGTTAAGTATCTTGGCGTCGTTCTCGTCCGAAACGAATGTGATCGCCAG
TCCCTTGGTGCCGAAGCGACCGGCACGGGCCACGCGATGCAAGTAGGTGTCGGAATCCTCGGGCATGTCG
TAGTTGAACACGATGTTCACACGCTCGATGTCCATGCCGCGGCCAAAGAGATTGGTGGCCACCAGAATGC
GCTTCTGGAAGTCCTTGAACTGCTGGTAGCGATTCAGACGCTCCTCCTGGGTCATCCCACGATGGATGCC
GATGGCGGGGAAGTTCTGCTCCGTCAGCAGCTGCGACAGAGCCACGCAACGTTGCACAGACTTCACAAAG
ATGACCACCT
