>Addgene plasmid #39552 | helicase cDNA | addgene partial sequence | sequence record 57153 | Amp-R 5'-ATAATACCGCGCCACATAGC-3'
AAACGTTCTTCGGGGCGAAAACTCTCAAGGATCTTACCGCTGTTGAGATCCAGTTCGATGTAACCCACTC
GTGCACCCAACTGATCTTCAGCATCTTTTACTTTCACCAGCGTTTCTGGGTGAGCAAAAACAGGAAGGCA
AAATGCCGCAAAAAAGGGAATAAGGGCGACACGGAAATGTTGAATACTCATACTCTTCCTTTTTCAATAT
TATTGAAGCATTTATCAGGGTTATTGTCTCATGAGCGGATACATATTTGAATGTATTTAGAAAAATAAAC
AAATAGGGGTTCCGCGCACATTTCCCCGAAAAGTGCCACCTGACGTCTAAGAAACCATTATTATCATGAC
ATTAACCTATAAAAATAGGCGTATCACGAGGCCCTTTCGTCTTCAAGAATTCTCATGTTTGACAGCTTAT
CATCGCAGATCTGGCTAGCGATGACCCTGCTGATTGGTTCGCTGACCATTTCCGGGTGCGGGACGGCGTT
ACCAGAAACTCAGAAGGTTCGTCCAACCAAACCGACTCTGACGGCAGTTTACGAGAGAGATGATAGGGTC
TGCTTCAGTAAGCCAGATGCTACACAATTAGGCTTGTACATATTGTCGTTAGAACGCGGCTACAATTAAT
ACATAACCTTATGTATCATACACATACGATTTAGGTGACACTATAGAATACAAGCTTGCTTGTTCTTTTT
GCAGAAGCTCAGAATAAACGCTCAACTTTGGGACCTGCCCCCCCCCCCCGCTCTGCGCTGTTTTTTCCTC
CGCATCACGTTAAAGATTTTAAAATAGTTAATTTCACTTTAAAAGCTGTATTTTAAAGTGATAAACGTGC
ACCAAAGCCTTTAGTTGCGAATTTATAGCCGA
