[The description below was written by a language model from this plasmid's Addgene catalogue record.]
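Description:
The helicase cDNA plasmid is a bacterial cloning construct that carries a Drosophila melanogaster cDNA in the pNB40 backbone. pNB40 is generally known as a vector used for building Drosophila cDNA libraries, so this plasmid may be a clone recovered from such a library, although the record does not say how it was obtained. It is propagated in E. coli under ampicillin selection. The copy number is listed as unknown. No origin of replication, promoter or other backbone element is described, and no feature table or sequence annotation is provided.

The insert corresponds to the fly gene Hel25E, also called hel, Dbp25F, WM6 or UAP56. The associated publication describes this gene as a new enhancer of position-effect variegation that encodes a putative RNA helicase; the protein binds chromosomes and is regulated by the cell cycle. Its UAP56 synonym points to the conserved family of DEAD-box RNA helicases, which are generally implicated in pre-mRNA splicing and mRNA export. The record mentions no epitope tags, reporters, mutations or added regulatory sequences. It also does not say whether the full coding region and untranslated regions are present, what size the insert is, or which cloning sites flank it.

From what is recorded, the plasmid mainly serves as a source of the Hel25E cDNA. Likely uses include sequencing, subcloning into expression or transformation vectors, and making probes for studies of chromatin-mediated gene silencing and RNA helicase function in flies. The record does not specify an intended application.
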