Addgene plasmid #39552: helicase cDNA
Depositing lab: Norbert Perrimon. Depositing organization: Harvard Medical School. Publication: A new enhancer of position-effect variegation in Drosophila melanogaster encodes a putative RNA helicase that binds chromosomes and is regulated by the cell cycle. Eberl DF, Lorenz LJ, Melnick MB, Sood V, Lasko P, Perrimon N. Genetics. 1997 Jul;146(3):951-63. PubMed 9215899.
Backbone
  Vector backbone: pNB40
Growth in bacteria
  Bacterial resistance: Ampicillin, 100 μg/mL
  Growth temperature: 37°C
  Growth strain: DH5alpha
  Copy number: Unknown
Gene/Insert
  Gene/Insert name: helicase (alt names: hel; dmrnahel)
  Species: D. melanogaster (fly)
  GenBank ID: L06018.1
  Entrez Gene: Hel25E (a.k.a. Dmel_CG7269, CG7269, Dbp25F, DmRH4, Dmel\CG7269, HEL, HEL25E, Hel, UAP56, Uap56, WM6, Wm6, dHel25E, hel, jf26, l(2)25Eb, l(2)gdh-12, l(2)gdh12, l(2)jf26, l(2)k11511, sz, uap56)
Terms and licenses: Academic/Nonprofit Terms; Industry Terms: Not Available to Industry
Depositor comments: Perrimon Lab plasmid #81
How to cite: helicase cDNA was a gift from Norbert Perrimon (Addgene plasmid # 39552 ; http://n2t.net/addgene:39552 ; RRID:Addgene_39552)
